>Addgene plasmid #72703 | FCIV1-GR SS287AA | addgene partial sequence | sequence record 136056 | FCIV1-5 5'-gttagacgaagcttgggctgcaggtcgac-3'
TTAATATTTGCCAATGGACTCCAAAGAATCCTTAGCTCCCCCTGGTAGAGACGAAGTCCCTGGCAGTTTG
CTTGGCCAGGGGAGGGGGAGCGTAATGGACTTTTATAAAAGCCTGAGGGGAGGAGCTACAGTCAAGGTTT
CTGCATCTTCGCCCTCAGTGGCTGCTGCTTCTCAGGCAGATTCCAAGCAGCAGAGGATTCTCCTTGATTT
CTCGAAAGGCTCCACAAGCAATGTGCAGCAGCGACAGCAGCAGCAGCAGCAGCAGCAGCAGCAGCAGCAG
CAGCAGCAGCAGCAGCAGCAGCCAGACTTATCCAAAGCCGTTTCACTGTCCATGGGGCTGTATATGGGAG
AGACAGAAACAAAAGTGATGGGGAATGACTTGGGCTACCCACAGCAGGGCCAACTTGGCCTTTCCTCTGG
GGAAACAGACTTTCGGCTTCTGGAAGAAAGCATTGCAAACCTCAATAGGTCGACCAGCGTTCCAGAGAAC
CCCAAGAGTTCAACGTCTGCAACTGGGTGTGCTACCCCGACAGAGAAGGAGTTTCCCAAAACTCACTCGG
ATGCATCTTCAGAACAGCAAAATCGAAAAAGCCAGACCGGCACCAACGGAGGCAGTGTGAAATTGTATCC
CACAGACCAAAGCACCTTTGACCTCTTGAAGGATTTGGAGTTTTCCGCTGGGTCCCCAGGTAAAGACACA
AACGAGAGTCCCTGGAGATCAGATCTGTTGATAGATGAAAACTTGCTTTCTCCTTTGGCGGGAGAAGATG
ATCCATTCCTTCTCGAAGGGGACACGAATGAGGATTGTAAGCCTCTTATTTTACCGGACACTAAACCTAG
AATTAAGGATACTGGAGATACAATCTTAGCAGCTCCCAGCAGTGTGGCACTGCCCCAAGTGAAA
