>Addgene plasmid #72703 | FCIV1-GR SS287AA | addgene partial sequence | sequence record 136057 | EGFP-N 5'-CGTCGCCGTCCAGCTCGACCAG-3'
CCTTGCTCACCATGGTTGTGGCCATATTATCATCGTGTTTTTCAAAGGAAAACCACGTCCCCGTGGTTCG
GGGGGCCTAGACGTTTTTTTAACCTCGACTAAACACATGTAAAGCATGTGTACCGAGGCCCCAGATCAGA
TCCCATACAATGGGGTACCTTCTGGGCATCCTTCAGCCCCTTGTTGAATACGCTTGAGGAGAGCCATTTG
ACTCTTTCCACAACTATCCAACTCACAACGTGGCACTGGGGTTGTGCCGCCTTTGCAGGTGTATCTTATA
CACGTGGCTTTTGGCCGCAGAGGCACCTGTCGCCAGGTGGGGGGTTCCGCTGCCTGCAAAGGGTCGCTAC
AGACGTTGTTTGTCTTCAAGAAGCTTCCAGAGGAACTGCTTCCTTCACGACATTCAACAGACCTTGCATT
CCTTTGGCGAGAGGGGAAAGACCCCTAGGAATGCTCGTCAAGAAGACAGGGCCAGGTTTCCGGGCCCTCA
CATTGCCAAAAGACGGCAATATGGTGGAAAATAACATATAGACAAACGCACACCGGCCTTATTCCAAGCG
GCTTCGGCCAGTAACGTTAGGGGGGGGGGAGGGAGAGGGGCGGATCCCCAAAACAAAACAAGACAGAAAC
AAAAAGAACAACAAAACATCTACAAGACAAATTGATAAGTTTGTACAGTAAAAGCTATAAATTCAACTTT
CTTTAAGGCAACCTTTCTTAG
