[The description below was written by a language model from this plasmid's Addgene catalogue record.]
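Description:
FCIV1-GR SS287AA is a lentiviral transfer plasmid built on the FCIV1 backbone for expressing a phosphorylation-deficient mutant of the rat glucocorticoid receptor (GR, encoded by Nr3c1) in mammalian cells. The record classifies it as a second-generation lentiviral system. As a transfer vector it would be supplied together with separate packaging and envelope plasmids to produce replication-incompetent particles for transduction. It is propagated in bacteria under ampicillin selection. The listed growth strain is a recombination-limiting host of the type commonly chosen to keep the repeated lentiviral sequences stable. Copy number and cloning method are not recorded, and no feature table is provided, so details such as the origin of replication and the individual viral elements cannot be confirmed from the record.

The payload is the rat GR coding sequence carrying the mutation designated SS287AA, which by its name replaces two serines with alanines so that those residues cannot be phosphorylated. Expression is driven by a ubiquitin promoter, which generally gives broad, moderate activity across cell types, including neurons. Downstream of the insert, the backbone supplies an IRES-Venus cassette. The internal ribosome entry site allows the yellow fluorescent protein Venus to be translated from the same transcript as a separate polypeptide, so transduced cells are marked by fluorescence without any tag being fused to the receptor.

The associated publication concerns neurotrophic priming of glucocorticoid receptor signalling in neuronal plasticity, stress and antidepressant responses. This suggests the construct is used to compare the phospho-deficient receptor with other GR forms in order to test how phosphorylation at these sites contributes to GR function.
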