Addgene plasmid #72703: FCIV1-GR SS287AA
Purpose: Lentiviral expression of GR Phospho-deficient mutant (2nd generation)
Depositing lab: Freddy Jeanneteau. Depositing organization: Delegation INSERM Languedoc Roussillon. Publication: Neurotrophic-priming of glucocorticoid receptor signaling is essential for neuronal plasticity to stress and antidepressant treatment. Arango-Lievano M, Lambert WM, Bath KG, Garabedian MJ, Chao MV, Jeanneteau F. Proc Natl Acad Sci U S A. 2015 Nov 16. pii: 201509045. 10.1073/pnas.1509045112 PubMed 26630005.
Backbone
  Vector backbone: FCIV1
  Vector type: Mammalian Expression, Lentiviral
Growth in bacteria
  Bacterial resistance: Ampicillin, 100 μg/mL
  Growth temperature: 37°C
  Growth strain: NEB Stable
  Copy number: Unknown
Gene/Insert
  Gene/Insert name: GR (alt names: NR3C1; nuclear receptor subfamily 3, group C, member 1)
  Species: R. norvegicus (rat)
  Mutation: SS287AA
  Entrez Gene: Nr3c1 (a.k.a. GR, Gcr, Grl)
  Promoter: ubiquitin
  Tag / fusion protein: IRES-Venus (C terminal on backbone)
  Cloning method: Unknown
  Sequencing primers: 5′ FCIV1-5 (gttagacgaagcttgggctgcaggtcgac); 3′ EGFP-N
Terms and licenses: Academic/Nonprofit Terms; Industry Terms: Not Available to Industry
How to cite: FCIV1-GR SS287AA was a gift from Freddy Jeanneteau (Addgene plasmid # 72703 ; http://n2t.net/addgene:72703 ; RRID:Addgene_72703)
